>Addgene plasmid #52681 | pGEX4T2-Ste7-EE | addgene partial sequence | sequence record 83102 | pGEX-5 5'-GGGCTGGCAAGCCACGTTTGGTG-3'
CTGGTTCCGCGTGGATCCATGGTTCAACGAAAGACTTTACAGAGAAGGAACTTGAAAGGGCTCAATCTTA
ACCTGCACCCAGATGTGGGCAATAATGGCCAATTGCAGGAAAAGACAGAGACTCACCAGGGACAATCTCG
AATAGAAGGCCACGTGATGTCTAACATTAATGCAATACAGAATAATAGCAACCTGTTTTTGCGAAGAGGC
ATAAAAAAAAAACTGACGTTGGATGCGTTTGGTGATGACCAAGCTATATCGAAACCAAACACTGTGGTAA
TACAGCAACCGCAAAATGAACCTGTTTTAGTTCTGTCTTCTCTATCACAATCCCCGTGTGTATCATCATC
ATCATCTTTGTCCACGCCATGCATTATAGATGCGTACAGTAATAATTTCGGATTATCGCCATCATCCACG
AATTCTACTCCCTCTACGATTCAGGGATTGTCCAATATTGCAACACCAGTTGAAAACGAACATTCGATAT
CACTACCACCTTTGGAGGAAAGCCTATCGCCAGCCGCAGCAGATCTGAAAGATACGTTGTCGGGAACTTC
AAATGGTAATTATATACAACTCCAGGACTTGGTTCAGTTGGGGAAAATTGGTGCTGGAAATTCTGGAACT
GTGGTGAAGGCACTACATGTTCCTGATTCCAAAATAGTTGCCAAAAAAACCATTCCTGTGGAACAGAATA
ACAGTACAATCATCAACCAATTAGTTAGGGAATTATCTATCGTCAAAAACGTTAAGCCCCATGAAAACAT
TATCACCTTCTATGGAGCTTTATTATA
