>Addgene plasmid #52681 | pGEX4T2-Ste7-EE | addgene partial sequence | sequence record 83280 | pGEX-3 5'-CCGGGAGCTGCATGTGTCAGAGG-3'
AACGCGCGAGGCAGATCGTCAGTCAGTCACGATGCGGCCGCAAGCTTCTCTCAATCGTGAAATTTTCTGT
ACATAAAGTGCTACTTTGATGATTATTTTTAAAAATATTGTTACATTAGAAAATTGGTTTGTGATTTACA
TAATCAGGAGAGTCTATATATATATGAATATAGCTTTGAGAAAGGGATGTGAAAAAAAGTGCAATATGTT
CCTAACTAATGTTATCGCATGCATTCAATTCAAGTCCTCTTCAGAAATGAGCTTTTGCTCATGGGTTGAT
CTTTCCGATTGTTTCTTTTCTAACTTGGCACGGTCCAAGGCTTCTCTTTTAATTCTCTTGTCTTCCTTTA
TTTTAGATTTTATTTTTCTACACCAATGTCTAAATTTATCATCTTTAGACGGTGATACGTATTTCATTAT
AAGATCATGATGTAGCAATTCATGAATCGATGACCTTTCCCTTTCATTCTTAATACAACACCTATTGACA
AAATCTGTCATTTCCTTGGAATAGATACGGTCTTTGGGTAATCTTGGTGAAGGCTCGTTGACAATACGTT
GCAGCAAATCCAATATGCCATCAGGTGTATCGTTATGCCCACCTAGGGGAAACTCTCCAGTTACCAGCTC
GATGATCATTAAGCCCAATGACCAAACGTCCCCTTTGATAGAATAAACGTTTCCTTGTATCCTCTCTGGT
GACATATAAGTGGACGTTCCAACAAATTCATCAGCGATCTCATTTATGAGTTTTTTGGAAACTCCAAAAT
CACATAACTTAATCTGCCCCTTACTATTAATCAGAACATTGGAAGGCTTGATATCACGATGAATGATCTT
ATATTGTCGGTACAAATGATCCAAGCCATTTAGTACGCCATACGCTATTTTTGATATTGTTAATTCGTTG
AACCAGGTTTTC
