[The description below was written by a language model from this plasmid's Addgene catalogue record.]
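Description:
pGEX4T2-Ste7-EE is a bacterial expression plasmid built on the commercial pGEX-4T2 backbone (about 4.9 kb without insert), designed to produce a constitutively active form of the budding yeast kinase Ste7 in E. coli. It is maintained as a high-copy plasmid under ampicillin selection. No feature table accompanies the record, so elements such as the origin of replication or a lac repressor gene are not individually documented, although pGEX-series vectors generally carry a pBR322-type origin and lacI for regulated expression.

The insert is the roughly 1.5 kb Saccharomyces cerevisiae STE7 (YDL159W) coding sequence, cloned between BamHI and NotI sites that both remain intact. Transcription is driven by the tac promoter, a hybrid trp/lac promoter that is typically induced with IPTG. The protein is expressed as a fusion with an N-terminal glutathione S-transferase tag supplied by the backbone, which allows affinity purification on glutathione resin, and a C-terminal Myc epitope carried on the insert for immunodetection. Ste7 is the MAP kinase kinase of the yeast mating pheromone response pathway. The S359E/T363E substitutions are recorded as rendering it constitutively active, and the glutamates presumably mimic activating phosphorylation, so the recombinant enzyme does not need an upstream kinase. The depositor also notes an incidental F2V change that is not expected to affect function.

The associated study was a large-scale analysis of yeast kinase phosphorylation site motifs, which fits use of the purified GST-Ste7-EE protein in in vitro kinase and substrate-specificity assays. Part of the construct derives from an earlier plasmid made by another laboratory.
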