Addgene plasmid #52681: pGEX4T2-Ste7-EE
Purpose: expression of constitutively active Ste7 kinase in bacteria
Depositing lab: Benjamin Turk. Depositing organization: Yale University. Publication: Deciphering protein kinase specificity through large-scale analysis of yeast phosphorylation site motifs. Mok J, Kim PM, Lam HY, Piccirillo S, Zhou X, Jeschke GR, Sheridan DL, Parker SA, Desai V, Jwa M, Cameroni E, Niu H, Good M, Remenyi A, Ma JL, Sheu YJ, Sassi HE, Sopko R, Chan CS, De Virgilio C, Hollingsworth NM, Lim WA, Stern DF, Stillman B, Andrews BJ, Gerstein MB, Snyder M, Turk BE. Sci Signal. 2010 Feb 16;3(109):ra12. doi: 10.1126/scisignal.2000482. PubMed 20159853.
Backbone
  Vector backbone: pGEX-4T2
  Backbone manufacturer: GE Healthcare Life Sciences
  Backbone size w/o insert (bp): 4900
  Vector type: Bacterial Expression
Growth in bacteria
  Bacterial resistance: Ampicillin, 100 μg/mL
  Growth temperature: 37°C
  Growth strain: DH5alpha
  Copy number: High Copy
Gene/Insert
  Gene/Insert name: Ste7
  Species: S. cerevisiae (budding yeast)
  Insert size (bp): 1545
  Mutation: S359E/T363E constitutively active
  GenBank ID: 851396
  Entrez Gene: STE7 (a.k.a. YDL159W)
  Promoter: tac
  Tag / fusion protein: GST (N terminal on backbone); Myc (C terminal on insert)
  Cloning method: Restriction Enzyme; 5′ cloning site BamHI (not destroyed); 3′ cloning site NotI (not destroyed)
  Sequencing primers: 5′ pGEX5'; 3′ pGEX3'
Resource information
  A portion of this plasmid was derived from a plasmid made by: Beverly Errede (please see Maleri et al, Mol Cell Biol. 2004 Oct;24(20):9221-38. PubMed: 15456892 )
Terms and licenses: Academic/Nonprofit Terms; Industry Terms: Not Available to Industry
Depositor comments: A F2V mutation was discovered, it should not effect the function of the plasmid.
How to cite: pGEX4T2-Ste7-EE was a gift from Benjamin Turk (Addgene plasmid # 52681 ; http://n2t.net/addgene:52681 ; RRID:Addgene_52681)
